>Addgene plasmid #145408 | pGBW-m4046544 | addgene full sequence | sequence record 292548 | Addgene NGS Result
TCAGTTAGAGCGGCCGCCCCACACACCATAGCTTCAAAATGTTTCTACTCCTTTTTTACTCTTCCAGATT
TTCTCGGACTCCGCGCATCGCCGTACCACTTCAAAACACCCAAGCACAGCATACTAAATTTCCCCTCTTT
CTTCCTCTAGGGTGTCGTTAATTACCCGTACTAAAGGTTTGGAAAAGAAAAAAGAGACCGCCTCGTTTCT
TTTTCTTCGTCGAAAAAGGCAATAAAAATTTTTATCACGTTTCTTTTTCTTGAAAATTTTTTTTTTTGAT
TTTTTTCTCTTTCGATGACCTCCCATTGATATTTAAGTTAATAAACGGTCTTCAATTTCTCAAGTTTCAG
TTTCATTTTTCTTGTTCTATTACAACTTTTTTTACTTCTTGCTCATTAGAAAGAAAGCATAGCAATCTAA
TCTAAGTTTTAATTACAAAATGGCTGATGCACAATCGTTTTTAAACGGGTTTGCGCTCGTGCCGAGAGGT
TCTTGGAGCCATCCGCAGTTTGAAAAATAAACAGGCCCCTTTTCCTTTGTCGATATCATGTAATTAGTTA
TGTCACGCTTACATTCACGCCCTCCTCCCACATCCGCTCTAACCGAAAAGGAAGGAGTTAGACAACCTGA
AGTCTAGGTCCCTATTTATTTTTTTTAATAGTTATGTTAGTATTAAGAACGTTATTTATATTTCAAATTT
TTCTTTTTTTTCTGTACAAAGCGGCCGCCGAACCACTAGTGCACTGCAGTACACGGTTTCCTTGAAATTT
TTTTGATTCGGTAATCTCCGAACAGAAGGAAGAACGAAGGAAGGAGCACAGACTTAGATTGGTATATATA
CGCATATGTAGTGTTGAAGAAACATGAAATTGCCCAGTATTCTTAACCCAACTGCACAGAACAAAAACGT
GCAGGAAACGAAGATAAATCATGTCGAAAGCTACATATAAGGAACGTGCTGCTACTCATCCTAGTCCTGT
TGCTGCCAAGCTATTTAATATCATGCACGAAAAGCAAACAAACTTGTGTGCTTCATTGGATGTTCGTACC
ACCAAGGAATTACTGGAGTTAGTTGAAGCATTAGGTCCCAAAATTTGTTTACTAAAAACACATGTGGATA
TCTTGACTGATTTTTCCATGGAGGGCACAGTTAAGCCGCTAAAGGCATTATCCGCCAAGTACAATTTTTT
ACTCTTCGAGGACAGAAAATTTGCTGACATTGGTAATACAGTCAAATTGCAGTACTCTGCGGGTGTATAC
AGAATAGCAGAATGGGCAGACATTACGAATGCACACGGTGTGGTGGGCCCAGGTATTGTTAGCGGTTTGA
AGCAGGCGGCAGAAGAAGTAACAAAGGAACCTAGAGGCCTTTTGATGTTAGCAGAATTGTCATGCAAGGG
CTCCCTATCTACTGGAGAATATACTAAGGGTACTGTTGACATTGCGAAGAGCGACAAAGATTTTGTTATC
GGCTTTATTGCTCAAAGAGACATGGGTGGAAGAGATGAAGGTTACGATTGGTTGATTATGACACCCGGTG
TGGGTTTAGATGACAAGGGAGATGCATTGGGTCAACAGTATAGAACCGTGGATGATGTGGTTTCTACAGG
ATCTGACATTATTATTGTTGGAAGAGGACTATTTGCAAAGGGAAGGGATGCTAAGGTAGAGGGTGAACGT
TACAGAAAAGCAGGCTGGGAAGCATATTTGAGAAGATGCGGCCAGCAAAACTAAAAAACTGTATTATAAG
TAAATGCATGTATACTAAACTCACAAATTAGAGCTTCAATTTAATTATATCAGTTATTACCCGAGTAACG
AAGCATCTGTGCTTCATTTTGTAGAACAAAAATGCAACGCGAGAGCGCTAATTTTTCAAACAAAGAATCT
GAGCTGCATTTTTACAGAACAGAAATGCAACGCGAAAGCGCTATTTTACCAACGAAGAATCTGTGCTTCA
TTTTTGTAAAACAAAAATGCAACGCGAGAGCGCTAATTTTTCAAACAAAGAATCTGAGCTGCATTTTTAC
AGAACAGAAATGCAACGCGAGAGCGCTATTTTACCAACAAAGAATCTATACTTCTTTTTTGTTCTACAAA
AATGCATCCCGAGAGCGCTATTTTTCTAACAAAGCATCTTAGATTACTTTTTTTCTCCTTTGTGCGCTCT
ATAATGCAGTCTCTTGATAACTTTTTGCACTGTAGGTCCGTTAAGGTTAGAAGAAGGCTACTTTGGTGTC
TATTTTCTCTTCCATAAAAAAAGCCTGACTCCACTTCCCGCGTTTACTGATTACTAGCGAAGCTGCGGGT
GCATTTTTTCAAGATAAAGGCATCCCCGATTATATTCTATACCGATGTGGATTGCGCATACTTTGTGAAC
AGAAAGTGATAGCGTTGATGATTCTTCATTGGTCAGAAAATTATGAACGGTTTCTTCTATTTTGTCTCTA
TATACTACGTATAGGAAATGTTTACATTTTCGTATTGTTTTCGATTCACTCTATGAATAGTTCTTACTAC
AATTTTTTTGTCTAAAGAGTAATACTAGAGATAAACATAAAAAATGTAGAGGTCGAGTTTAGATGCAAGT
TCAAGGAGCGAAAGGTGGATGGGTAGGTTATATAGGGATATAGCACAGAGATATATAGCAAAGAGATACT
TTTGAGCAATGTTTGTGGAAGCGGTATTCGCAATATTTTAGTAGCTCGTTACAGTCCGGTGCGTTTTTGG
TTTTTTGAAAGTGCGTCATCAGAGCGCTTTTGGTTTTCAAAAGCGCTCTGAAGTTCCTATACTTTCTAGC
TAGAGAATAGGAACTTCCCGAGCGGCCGCGTGTTACAAGCTTGACTCCAGCGTAACTGGACTGCAATCAA
CTCACTGGCTCACCTTCACGGGTGGGCCTTTCTTCGGTAGAAAATCAAAGGATCTTCTTGAGATCCTTTT
TTTCTGCGCGTAATCTGCTGCTTGCAAACAAAAAAACCACCGCTACCAGCGGTGGTTTGTTTGCCGGATC
AAGAGCTACCAACTCTTTTTCCGAGGTAACTGGCTTCAGCAGAGCGCAGATACCAAATACTGTTCTTCTA
GTGTAGCCGTAGTTAGGCCACCACTTCAAGAACTCTGTAGCACCGCCTACATACCTCGCTCTGCTAATCC
TGTTACCAGTGGCTGCTGCCAGTGGCGATAAGTCGTGTCTTACCGGGTTGGACTCAAGACGATAGTTACC
GGATAAGGCGCAGCGGTCGGGCTGAACGGGGGGTTCGTGCACACAGCCCAGCTTGGAGCGAACGACCTAC
ACCGAACTGAGATACCTACAGCGTGAGCTATGAGAAAGCGCCACGCTTCCCGAAGGGAGAAAGGCGGACA
GGTATCCGGTAAGCGGCAGGGTCGGAACAGGAGAGCGCACGAGGGAGCTTCCAGGGGTAAACGCCTGGTA
TCTTTATAGTCCTGTCGGGTTTCGCCACCTCTGACTTGAGCATCGATTTTTGTGATGCTCGTCAGGGGGG
CGGAGCCTATGGAAAAACGCCAGCAACGCAGAAAGGCCCACCCGAAGGTGAGCCAGGTGATTACATTTGG
GCCCTCATCAGAGGTTTTCACCGTCATCACCGAAACGCGCGAGGCAGCTGCGGTAAAGCTCATCAGCGTG
GTCGTGAAGCGATTCACAGATGTCTGCCTGTTCATCCGCGTCCAGCTCGTTGAGTTTCTCCAGAAGCGTT
AATGTCTGGCTTCTGATAAAGCGGGCCATGTTAAGGGCGGTTTTTTCCTGTTTGGTCACTTACCAATGCT
TAATCAGTGAGGCACCTATCTCAGCGATCTGTCTATTTCGTTCATCCATAGTTGCCTGACTCCCCGTCGT
GTAGATAACTACGATGCGGGAGGGCTTACCATCTGGCCCCAGTGCTGCAATGATACCGCGAGACCCACGC
TCACCGGCTCCAGATTTATCAGCAATAAACCAGCCAGCCGGGAGGGCCGAGCGCAGAAGTGATCCTGCAA
CTTTATCCGCCTCCATCCAGTCTATTAATTGTTGCCGGGAAGCTAGAGTAAGTAGTTCGCCAGTTAATAG
TTTGCGCAACGTTGTTGCCATTGCTACAGGCATCGTGGTGTCACGCTCGTCGTTTGGTATGGCTTCATTC
AGCTCCGGTTCCCAACGATCAAGGCGAGTTACATGATCCCCCATGTTGTGCAAAAAAGCGGTTAGCTCCT
TCGGTCCTCCGATCGTTGCCAGAAGTAAGTTGGCCGCAGTGTTATCACTCATGGTTATGGCAGCACTGCA
TAATTCTCTTACTGTCATGCCATCCGTGAGATGCTTTTCTGTGACTGGTGAGTACTCAACCAAGTCATTC
TGAGAATAGTGTATGCGGCGACCGAGTTGCTCTTGCCCGGCGTCAATACGGGATAATACCGCGCCACATA
GCAGAACTTTAAAAGTGCTCATCATTGGAAAACGTTCTTCGGGGCGTAAACTCTCAAGGATCTTACCGCT
GTTGAGATCCAGTTCGATGTAACCCACTCGTGCACCCAACTGATCTTCAGCATCTTTTACTTTCACCAGC
GTTTCTGGGTGAGCAAAAACAGGAAGGCAAAATGCCGCAAAAAAGGGAATAAGGGCGACACGGAAATGTT
GAATACTCATTTTAGCTTCCTTAGCTCCTGAAAATCTCGATAACTCAAAAAATACGCCCGGTAGTGATCT
TATTTCATTATGGTGAAAGTTGGAACCTCTTACGTGCCGATCAAGTCAAAAGCCTCCGGTCGGAGGCTTT
TGACTTTCTGCTATGGAGGTCAGGTATGATTTAAATGG
Features (pLannotate 1.2.2; 12 found; start..end, strand, type, name):
     19..426     +  promoter       TEF1 promoter: S. cerevisiae TEF1; promoter for EF-1α
    546..718     +  terminator     CYC1 terminator (fragment): S. cerevisiae CYC1; transcription terminator for CYC1
    754..930     +  promoter       URA3 promoter (fragment): S. cerevisiae URA3
    931..1734    +  CDS            URA3: orotidine-5'-phosphate decarboxylase, required for uracil biosynthesis; S. cerevisiae URA3; yeast auxotrophic marker, counterselectable with 5-fluoroorotic acid (5-FOA)
   1817..2799    -  rep_origin     2μ ori: yeast 2μ plasmid origin of replication
   2877..2906    +  terminator     T3Te terminator: phage T3 early transcription terminator
   2928..3515    +  rep_origin     ori: high-copy-number ColE1/pMB1/pBR322/pUC origin of replication
   3527..3554    -  terminator     T7Te terminator: phage T7 early transcription terminator
   3578..3769    -  CDS            rop: Rop protein, which maintains plasmids at low copy number; rop
   3770..4630    -  CDS            AmpR: β-lactamase; bla; confers resistance to ampicillin, carbenicillin, and related antibiotics
   4631..4733    -  promoter       cat promoter: promoter of the E. coli cat gene encoding chloramphenicol acetyltransferase
   4734..4765    -  terminator     tonB terminator: bidirectional E. coli tonB-P14 transcription terminator
