[The description below was written by a language model from this plasmid's Addgene catalogue record and pLannotate feature annotations shown in this document.]
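Description:
pGBW-m4046544 is an E. coli–S. cerevisiae shuttle plasmid for expressing the SARS-CoV-2 nsp11 peptide in budding yeast. In bacteria it replicates from a high-copy ColE1/pUC-type origin and is selected with ampicillin through a β-lactamase (AmpR) gene, which the annotation places downstream of a cat gene promoter. A short rop annotation lies directly next to AmpR, although the catalogue lists the plasmid as high copy. The bacterial module is insulated by short phage T3Te and T7Te terminators and a tonB terminator. In yeast, the 2μ origin supports multicopy episomal maintenance. The URA3 marker, with its own promoter fragment, allows selection in uracil auxotrophs and can be counterselected with 5-FOA.

The expression cassette consists of the strong constitutive TEF1 promoter followed by a CYC1 terminator fragment. The feature table does not annotate the roughly 120 nt interval between them, but this is presumably where the payload sits. According to the catalogue entry, that payload is the wild-type nsp11 coding sequence. It is a very short insert, listed as 32 bp, derived from the ORF1ab polyprotein and made by gene synthesis with a NotI site. The backbone supplies a C-terminal thrombin-cleavable StrepII tag, which would allow affinity capture on Strep-Tactin resin and then removal of the tag by protease cleavage. The species field lists both S. cerevisiae and SARS-CoV-2, but the record does not say whether the sequence was codon-optimised for yeast. The sequenced record is 4,798 nt, noticeably more than the sum of the stated backbone and insert sizes. The stated purpose is simply yeast expression of nsp11, consistent with producing, purifying or studying this viral peptide in yeast.
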