Addgene plasmid #145408: pGBW-m4046544
Purpose: Yeast Expression plasmid for SARS-CoV-2 nsp11
Depositing lab: Ginkgo Bioworks & Benjie Chen. Depositing organization: Ginkgo Bioworks.
Backbone
  Vector backbone: AmpR; 2u URA3
  Backbone size w/o insert (bp): 4078
  Vector type: Yeast Expression
  Selectable markers: URA3
Growth in bacteria
  Bacterial resistance: Ampicillin, 100 μg/mL
  Growth temperature: 37°C
  Growth strain: DH5alpha
  Copy number: High Copy
Gene/Insert
  Gene/Insert name: SARS-CoV-2 nsp11
  Species: S. cerevisiae (budding yeast); Severe acute respiratory syndrome coronavirus 2
  Insert size (bp): 32
  Mutation: wt
  Entrez Gene: ORF1ab (a.k.a. GU280_gp01)
  Promoter: pTEF1
  Tag / fusion protein: Cleavable thrombin;StrepII (C terminal on backbone)
  Cloning method: Unknown
Resource information
  A portion of this plasmid was derived from a plasmid made by: GinkgoBioworks
Depositor comments: NCBI Reference Sequence: YP_009725312.1. Created by gene synthesis with Not1 site.
How to cite: pGBW-m4046544 was a gift from Ginkgo Bioworks & Benjie Chen (Addgene plasmid # 145408 ; http://n2t.net/addgene:145408 ; RRID:Addgene_145408)
